>Addgene plasmid #235659 | pLV_EF1a-NAE1_IRES_Puro | addgene full sequence | sequence record 470161 | Addgene NGS Result
GTGCTACAAGCTAGTACCAGTTGAGCCAGATAAGGTAGAAGAGGCCAATAAAGGAGAGAACACCAGCTTG
TTACACCCTGTGAGCCTGCATGGGATGGATGACCCGGAGAGAGAAGTGTTAGAGTGGAGGTTTGACAGCC
GCCTAGCATTTCATCACGTGGCCCGAGAGCTGCATCCGGAGTACTTCAAGAACTGCTGATATCGAGCTTG
CTACAAGGGACTTTCCGCTGGGGACTTTCCAGGGAGGCGTGGCCTGGGCGGGACTGGGGAGTGGCGAGCC
CTCAGATCCTGCATATAAGCAGCTGCTTTTTGCCTGTACTGGGTCTCTCTGGTTAGACCAGATCTGAGCC
TGGGAGCTCTCTGGCTAACTAGGGAACCCACTGCTTAAGCCTCAATAAAGCTTGCCTTGAGTGCTTCAAG
TAGTGTGTGCCCGTCTGTTGTGTGACTCTGGTAACTAGAGATCCCTCAGACCCTTTTAGTCAGTGTGGAA
AATCTCTAGCAGTAGTAGTTCATGTCATCTTATTATTCAGTATTTATAACTTGCAAAGAAATGAATATCA
GAGAGTGAGAGGCCTTGACATTGCTAGCGTTTACCGTCGACCTCTAGCTAGAGCTTGGCGTAATCATGGT
CATAGCTGTTTCCTGTGTGAAATTGTTATCCGCTCACAATTCCACACAACATACGAGCCGGAAGCATAAA
GTGTAAAGCCTGGGGTGCCTAATGAGTGAGCTAACTCACATTAATTGCGTTGCGCTCACTGCCCGCTTTC
CAGTCGGGAAACCTGTCGTGCCAGCTGCATTAATGAATCGGCCAACGCGCGGGGAGAGGCGGTTTGCGTA
TTGGGCGCTCTTCCGCTTCCTCGCTCACTGACTCGCTGCGCTCGGTCGTTCGGCTGCGGCGAGCGGTATC
AGCTCACTCAAAGGCGGTAATACGGTTATCCACAGAATCAGGGGATAACGCAGGAAAGAACATGTGAGCA
AAAGGCCAGCAAAAGGCCAGGAACCGTAAAAAGGCCGCGTTGCTGGCGTTTTTCCATAGGCTCCGCCCCC
CTGACGAGCATCACAAAAATCGACGCTCAAGTCAGAGGTGGCGAAACCCGACAGGACTATAAAGATACCA
GGCGTTTCCCCCTGGAAGCTCCCTCGTGCGCTCTCCTGTTCCGACCCTGCCGCTTACCGGATACCTGTCC
GCCTTTCTCCCTTCGGGAAGCGTGGCGCTTTCTCATAGCTCACGCTGTAGGTATCTCAGTTCGGTGTAGG
TCGTTCGCTCCAAGCTGGGCTGTGTGCACGAACCCCCCGTTCAGCCCGACCGCTGCGCCTTATCCGGTAA
CTATCGTCTTGAGTCCAACCCGGTAAGACACGACTTATCGCCACTGGCAGCAGCCACTGGTAACAGGATT
AGCAGAGCGAGGTATGTAGGCGGTGCTACAGAGTTCTTGAAGTGGTGGCCTAACTACGGCTACACTAGAA
GAACAGTATTTGGTATCTGCGCTCTGCTGAAGCCAGTTACCTTCGGAAAAAGAGTTGGTAGCTCTTGATC
CGGCAAACAAACCACCGCTGGTAGCGGTGGTTTTTTTGTTTGCAAGCAGCAGATTACGCGCAGAAAAAAA
GGATCTCAAGAAGATCCTTTGATCTTTTCTACGGGGTCTGACGCTCAGTGGAACGAAAACTCACGTTAAG
GGATTTTGGTCATGAGATTATCAAAAAGGATCTTCACCTAGATCCTTTTAAATTAAAAATGAAGTTTTAA
ATCAATCTAAAGTATATATGAGTAAACTTGGTCTGACAGTTACCAATGCTTAATCAGTGAGGCACCTATC
TCAGCGATCTGTCTATTTCGTTCATCCATAGTTGCCTGACTCCCCGTCGTGTAGATAACTACGATACGGG
AGGGCTTACCATCTGGCCCCAGTGCTGCAATGATACCGCGAGACCCACGCTCACCGGCTCCAGATTTATC
AGCAATAAACCAGCCAGCCGGAAGGGCCGAGCGCAGAAGTGGTCCTGCAACTTTATCCGCCTCCATCCAG
TCTATTAATTGTTGCCGGGAAGCTAGAGTAAGTAGTTCGCCAGTTAATAGTTTGCGCAACGTTGTTGCCA
TTGCTACAGGCATCGTGGTGTCACGCTCGTCGTTTGGTATGGCTTCATTCAGCTCCGGTTCCCAACGATC
AAGGCGAGTTACATGATCCCCCATGTTGTGCAAAAAAGCGGTTAGCTCCTTCGGTCCTCCGATCGTTGTC
AGAAGTAAGTTGGCCGCAGTGTTATCACTCATGGTTATGGCAGCACTGCATAATTCTCTTACTGTCATGC
CATCCGTAAGATGCTTTTCTGTGACTGGTGAGTACTCAACCAAGTCATTCTGAGAATAGTGTATGCGGCG
ACCGAGTTGCTCTTGCCCGGCGTCAATACGGGATAATACCGCGCCACATAGCAGAACTTTAAAAGTGCTC
ATCATTGGAAAACGTTCTTCGGGGCGAAAACTCTCAAGGATCTTACCGCTGTTGAGATCCAGTTCGATGT
AACCCACTCGTGCACCCAACTGATCTTCAGCATCTTTTACTTTCACCAGCGTTTCTGGGTGAGCAAAAAC
AGGAAGGCAAAATGCCGCAAAAAAGGGAATAAGGGCGACACGGAAATGTTGAATACTCATACTCTTCCTT
TTTCAATATTATTGAAGCATTTATCAGGGTTATTGTCTCATGAGCGGATACATATTTGAATGTATTTAGA
AAAATAAACAAATAGGGGTTCCGCGCACATTTCCCCGAAAAGTGCCACCTGACGTCGACGGATCGGGAGA
TCAACTTGTTTATTGCAGCTTATAATGGTTACAAATAAAGCAATAGCATCACAAATTTCACAAATAAAGC
ATTTTTTTCACTGCATTCTAGTTGTGGTTTGTCCAAACTCATCAATGTATCTTATCATGTCTGGATCAAC
TGGATAACTCAAGCTAACCAAAATCATCCCAAACTTCCCACCCCATACCCTATTACCACTGCCAATTACC
TGTGGTTTCATTTACTCTAAACCTGTGATTCCTCTGAATTATTTTCATTTTAAAGAAATTGTATTTGTTA
AATATGTACTACAAACTTAGTAGTTGGAAGGGCTAATTCACTCCCAAAGAAGACAAGATATCCTTGATCT
GTGGATCTACCACACACAAGGCTACTTCCCTGATTAGCAGAACTACACACCAGGGCCAGGGGTCAGATAT
CCACTGACCTTTGGATGGTGCTACAAGCTAGTACCAGTTGAGCCAGATAAGGTAGAAGAGGCCAATAAAG
GAGAGAACACCAGCTTGTTACACCCTGTGAGCCTGCATGGGATGGATGACCCGGAGAGAGAAGTGTTAGA
GTGGAGGTTTGACAGCCGCCTAGCATTTCATCACGTGGCCCGAGAGCTGCATCCGGAGTACTTCAAGAAC
TGCTGATATCGAGCTTGCTACAAGGGACTTTCCGCTGGGGACTTTCCAGGGAGGCGTGGCCTGGGCGGGA
CTGGGGAGTGGCGAGCCCTCAGATCCTGCATATAAGCAGCTGCTTTTTGCCTGTACTGGGTCTCTCTGGT
TAGACCAGATCTGAGCCTGGGAGCTCTCTGGCTAACTAGGGAACCCACTGCTTAAGCCTCAATAAAGCTT
GCCTTGAGTGCTTCAAGTAGTGTGTGCCCGTCTGTTGTGTGACTCTGGTAACTAGAGATCCCTCAGACCC
TTTTAGTCAGTGTGGAAAATCTCTAGCAGTGGCGCCCGAACAGGGACTTGAAAGCGAAAGGGAAACCAGA
GGAGCTCTCTCGACGCAGGACTCGGCTTGCTGAAGCGCGCACGGCAAGAGGCGAGGGGCGGCGACTGGTG
AGTACGCCAAAAATTTTGACTAGCGGAGGCTAGAAGGAGAGAGATGGGTGCGAGAGCGTCAGTATTAAGC
GGGGGAGAATTAGATCGCGATGGGAAAAAATTCGGTTAAGGCCAGGGGGAAAGAAAAAATATAAATTAAA
ACATATAGTATGGGCAAGCAGGGAGCTAGAACGATTCGCAGTTAATCCTGGCCTGTTAGAAACATCAGAA
GGCTGTAGACAAATACTGGGACAGCTACAACCATCCCTTCAGACAGGATCAGAAGAACTTAGATCATTAT
ATAATACAGTAGCAACCCTCTATTGTGTGCATCAAAGGATAGAGATAAAAGACACCAAGGAAGCTTTAGA
CAAGATAGAGGAAGAGCAAAACAAAAGTAAGACCACCGCACAGCAAGCGGCCGGCCGCTGATCTTCAGAC
CTGGAGGAGGAGATATGAGGGACAATTGGAGAAGTGAATTATATAAATATAAAGTAGTAAAAATTGAACC
ATTAGGAGTAGCACCCACCAAGGCAAAGAGAAGAGTGGTGCAGAGAGAAAAAAGAGCAGTGGGAATAGGA
GCTTTGTTCCTTGGGTTCTTGGGAGCAGCAGGAAGCACTATGGGCGCAGCGTCAATGACGCTGACGGTAC
AGGCCAGACAATTATTGTCTGGTATAGTGCAGCAGCAGAACAATTTGCTGAGGGCTATTGAGGCGCAACA
GCATCTGTTGCAACTCACAGTCTGGGGCATCAAGCAGCTCCAGGCAAGAATCCTGGCTGTGGAAAGATAC
CTAAAGGATCAACAGCTCCTGGGGATTTGGGGTTGCTCTGGAAAACTCATTTGCACCACTGCTGTGCCTT
GGAATGCTAGTTGGAGTAATAAATCTCTGGAACAGATTTGGAATCACACGACCTGGATGGAGTGGGACAG
AGAAATTAACAATTACACAAGCTTAATACACTCCTTAATTGAAGAATCGCAAAACCAGCAAGAAAAGAAT
GAACAAGAATTATTGGAATTAGATAAATGGGCAAGTTTGTGGAATTGGTTTAACATAACAAATTGGCTGT
GGTATATAAAATTATTCATAATGATAGTAGGAGGCTTGGTAGGTTTAAGAATAGTTTTTGCTGTACTTTC
TATAGTGAATAGAGTTAGGCAGGGATATTCACCATTATCGTTTCAGACCCACCTCCCAACCCCGAGGGGA
CCCGACAGGCCCGAAGGAATAGAAGAAGAAGGTGGAGAGAGAGACAGAGACAGATCCATTCGATTAGTGA
ACGGATCTCGACGGTATCGCCTTTAAAAGAAAAGGGGGGATTGGGGGGTACAGTGCAGGGGAAAGAATAG
TAGACATAATAGCAACAGACATACAAACTAAAGAATTACAAAAACAAATTACAAAAATTCAAAATTTTCG
GGTTTATTACAGGGACAGCAGAGATCCAGTTTATCGATGAGGCCCTTTCGTCTTCACTCGAGGTGCCCGT
CAGTGGGCAGAGCGCACATCGCCCACAGTCCCCGAGAAGTTGGGGGGAGGGGTCGGCAATTGAACCGGTG
CCTAGAGAAGGTGGCGCGGGGTAAACTGGGAAAGTGATGTCGTGTACTGGCTCCGCCTTTTTCCCGAGGG
TGGGGGAGAACCGTATATAAGTGCAGTAGTCGCCGTGAACGTTCTTTTTCGCAACGGGTTTGCCGCCAGA
ACACAGGTAAGTGCCGTGTGTGGTTCCCGCGGGCCTGGCCTCTTTACGGGTTATGGCCCTTGCGTGCCTT
GAATTACTTCCACCTGGCTGCAGTACGTGATTCTTGATCCCGAGCTTCGGGTTGGAAGTGGGTGGGAGAG
TTCGAGGCCTTGCGCTTAAGGAGCCCCTTCGCCTCGTGCTTGAGTTGAGGCCTGGCCTGGGCGCTGGGGC
CGCCGCGTGCGAATCTGGTGGCACCTTCGCGCCTGTCTCGCTGCTTTCGATAAGTCTCTAGCCATTTAAA
ATTTTTGATGACCTGCTGCGACGCTTTTTTTCTGGCAAGATAGTCTTGTAAATGCGGGCCAAGATCTGCA
CACTGGTATTTCGGTTTTTGGGGCCGCGGGCGGCGACGGGGCCCGTGCGTCCCAGCGCACATGTTCGGCG
AGGCGGGGCCTGCGAGCGCGGCCACCGAGAATCGGACGGGGGTAGTCTCAAGCTGGCCGGCCTGCTCTGG
TGCCTGGCCTCGCGCCGCCGTGTATCGCCCCGCCCTGGGCGGCAAGGCTGGCCCGGTCGGCACCAGTTGC
GTGAGCGGAAAGATGGCCGCTTCCCGGCCCTGCTGCAGGGAGCTCAAAATGGAGGACGCGGCGCTCGGGA
GAGCGGGCGGGTGAGTCACCCACACAAAGGAAAAGGGCCTTTCCGTCCTCAGCCGTCGCTTCATGTGACT
CCACGGAGTACCGGGCGCCGTCCAGGCACCTCGATTAGTTCTCGAGCTTTTGGAGTACGTCGTCTTTAGG
TTGGGGGGAGGGGTTTTATGCGATGGAGTTTCCCCACACTGAGTGGGTGGAGACTGAAGTTAGGCCAGCT
TGGCACTTGATGTAATTCTCCTTGGAATTTGCCCTTTTTGAGTTTGGATCTTGGTTCATTCTCAAGCCTC
AGACAGTGGTTCAAAGTTTTTTTCTTCCATTTCAGGTGTCGTGAGGATCCATGGCGCAGCTGGGAAAGCT
GCTCAAGGAGCAGAAGTACGACCGGCAGCTGAGGTTGTGGGGTGATCATGGGCAAGAGGCTTTAGAATCT
GCTCATGTTTGCCTAATAAATGCAACAGCCACAGGAACTGAAATTCTTAAAAACTTGGTACTACCAGGTA
TTGGTTCGTTTACAATTATTGATGGAAATCAGGTCAGCGGAGAAGATGCTGGAAACAATTTCTTCCTTCA
AAGAAGCAGTATCGGCAAGAACCGAGCTGAAGCTGCCATGGAATTCTTACAAGAATTAAATAGCGATGTC
TCTGGAAGTTTTGTGGAAGAGAGTCCAGAAAACCTTCTAGACAATGATCCCTCATTTTTCTGTAGGTTTA
CTGTTGTAGTTGCAACTCAGCTTCCTGAAAGCACTTCACTACGCTTAGCAGATGTCCTCTGGAATTCCCA
GATTCCTCTTTTGATCTGTAGGACATATGGACTAGTTGGTTATATGAGGATCATTATAAAAGAACATCCA
GTAATAGAATCTCATCCAGATAATGCATTAGAGGATCTACGACTAGATAAGCCATTTCCTGAACTGAGAG
AACATTTTCAGTCCTATGATTTGGATCATATGGAAAAAAAGGACCACAGTCATACTCCATGGATTGTGAT
CATAGCTAAATATTTAGCACAGTGGTATAGTGAAACAAATGGACGAATACCTAAAACGTATAAAGAAAAA
GAGGACTTCAGAGATTTGATTAGACAAGGAATTCTAAAAAATGAAAATGGGGCTCCAGAAGATGAAGAGA
ATTTTGAAGAAGCTATTAAAAATGTGAACACAGCACTAAATACAACTCAGATCCCAAGCAGTATTGAAGA
TATATTTAATGATGATCGCTGCATAAATATCACCAAACAGACTCCATCATTTTGGATTTTAGCTCGTGCC
TTAAAGGAATTTGTGGCCAAAGAGGGTCAAGGAAATTTACCTGTTCGAGGCACAATTCCTGATATGATTG
CAGATTCAGGCAAATATATAAAACTGCAAAACGTTTACCGTGAAAAAGCAAAGAAAGATGCTGCCGCTGT
GGGTAATCATGTTGCCAAATTGCTGCAGTCCATTGGCCAGGCACCAGAGTCCATTTCAGAGAAAGAATTA
AAATTACTCTGCAGCAATTCTGCATTTCTTCGAGTGGTAAGATGTCGATCCTTAGCTGAAGAATATGGTT
TGGATACAATTAACAAGGATGAAATTATTTCTAGCATGGACAATCCAGATAATGAAATAGTGTTGTACTT
AATGTTACGGGCTGTTGATAGATTTCATAAACAACAGGGTAGATATCCAGGAGTATCTAACTATCAAGTT
GAAGAAGATATAGGAAAGTTGAAGTCTTGTCTCACTGGCTTCCTTCAGGAATATGGTTTATCTGTAATGG
TGAAAGATGATTATGTCCACGAATTTTGCCGATATGGAGCTGCTGAGCCACATACCATTGCTGCATTCTT
GGGGGGAGCTGCTGCTCAAGAGGTCATCAAAATAATCACCAAACAATTTGTAATTTTTAATAATACTTAC
ATTTACAGTGGCATGTCACAAACTTCAGCAACTTTCCAGTTGTAGGCGGCCGCTCTAGAGTCGACGGGCC
GCGGTAACAATTGTTAACTAACTTAAGCTAGCAACGGTTTCCCTCTAGCGGGATCAATTCCGCCCCCCCC
CCCTAACGTTACTGGCCGAAGCCGCTTGGAATAAGGCCGGTGTGCGTTTGTCTATATGTTATTTTCCACC
ATATTGCCGTCTTTTGGCAATGTGAGGGCCCGGAAACCTGGCCCTGTCTTCTTGACGAGCATTCCTAGGG
GTCTTTCCCCTCTCGCCAAAGGAATGCAAGGTCTGTTGAATGTCGTGAAGGAAGCAGTTCCTCTGGAAGC
TTCTTGAAGACAAACAACGTCTGTAGCGACCCTTTGCAGGCAGCGGAACCCCCCACCTGGCGACAGGTGC
CTCTGCGGCCAAAAGCCACGTGTATAAGATACACCTGCAAAGGCGGCACAACCCCAGTGCCACGTTGTGA
GTTGGATAGTTGTGGAAAGAGTCAAATGGCTCTCCTCAAGCGTATTCAACAAGGGGCTGAAGGATGCCCA
GAAGGTACCCCATTGTATGGGATCTGATCTGGGGCCTCGGTGCACATGCTTTACATGTGTTTAGTCGAGG
TTAAAAAAACGTCTAGGCCCCCCGAACCACGGGGACGTGGTTTTCCTTTGAAAAACACGATAATACCATG
ACCGAGTACAAGCCCACGGTGCGCCTCGCCACCCGCGACGACGTCCCCAGGGCCGTACGCACCCTCGCCG
CCGCGTTCGCCGACTACCCCGCCACGCGCCACACCGTCGATCCGGACCGCCACATCGAGCGGGTCACCGA
GCTGCAAGAACTCTTCCTCACGCGCGTCGGGCTCGACATCGGCAAGGTGTGGGTCGCGGACGACGGCGCC
GCGGTGGCGGTCTGGACCACGCCGGAGAGCGTCGAAGCGGGGGCGGTGTTCGCCGAGATCGGCCCGCGCA
TGGCCGAGTTGAGCGGTTCCCGGCTGGCCGCGCAGCAACAGATGGAAGGCCTCCTGGCGCCGCACCGGCC
CAAGGAGCCCGCGTGGTTCCTGGCCACCGTCGGCGTCTCGCCCGACCACCAGGGCAAGGGTCTGGGCAGC
GCCGTCGTGCTCCCCGGAGTGGAGGCGGCCGAGCGCGCCGGGGTGCCCGCCTTCCTGGAGACCTCCGCGC
CCCGCAACCTCCCCTTCTACGAGCGGCTCGGCTTCACCGTCACCGCCGACGTCGAGGTGCCCGAAGGACC
GCGCACCTGGTGCATGACCCGCAAGCCCGGTGCCTGACCCGGGCGGGGCGCGTCTGGAACAATCAACCTC
TGGATTACAAAATTTGTGAAAGATTGACTGGTATTCTTAACTATGTTGCTCCTTTTACGCTATGTGGATA
CGCTGCTTTAATGCCTTTGTATCATGCTATTGCTTCCCGTATGGCTTTCATTTTCTCCTCCTTGTATAAA
TCCTGGTTGCTGTCTCTTTATGAGGAGTTGTGGCCCGTTGTCAGGCAACGTGGCGTGGTGTGCACTGTGT
TTGCTGACGCAACCCCCACTGGTTGGGGCATTGCCACCACCTGTCAGCTCCTTTCCGGGACTTTCGCTTT
CCCCCTCCCTATTGCCACGGCGGAACTCATCGCCGCCTGCCTTGCCCGCTGCTGGACAGGGGCTCGGCTG
TTGGGCACTGACAATTCCGTGGTGTTGTCGGGGAAGCTGACGTCCTTTCCATGGCTGCTCGCCTGTGTTG
CCACCTGGATTCTGCGCGGGACGTCCTTCTGCTACGTCCCTTCGGCCCTCAATCCAGCGGACCTTCCTTC
CCGCGGCCTGCTGCCGGCTCTGCGGCCTCTTCCGCGTCTTCGCCTTCGCCCTCAGACGAGTCGGATCTCC
CTTTGGGCCGCCTCCCCGCCTGGAATTAATTCTGCAGTCGAGACCTAGAAAAACATGGAGCAATCACAAG
TAGCAATACAGCAGCTACCAATGCTGATTGTGCCTGGCTAGAAGCACAAGAGGAGGAGGAGGTGGGTTTT
CCAGTCACACCTCAGGTACCTTTAAGACCAATGACTTACAAGGCAGCTGTAGATCTTAGCCACTTTTTAA
AAGAAAAGAGGGGACTGGAAGGGCTAATTCACTCCCAACGAAGACAAGATATCCTTGATCTGTGGATCTA
CCACACACAAGGCTACTTCCCTGATTAGCAGAACTACACACCAGGGCCAGGGGTCAGATATCCACTGACC
TTTGGATG
Features (pLannotate 1.2.2; 23 found; start..end, strand, type, name):
    244..501     +  LTR            5' LTR (truncated): truncated 5' long terminal repeat (LTR) from HIV-1
    653..669     -  protein_bind   lac operator: The lac repressor binds to the lac operator to inhibit transcription in E. coli. This inhibition can be relieved by adding lactose or isopropyl-β-D-thiogalactopyranoside (IPTG). lac repressor encoded by lacI
    677..707     -  promoter       lac promoter: promoter for the E. coli lac operon
    722..743     -  protein_bind   CAP binding site: CAP binding activates transcription in the presence of cAMP. E. coli catabolite activator protein
    756..848     -  CDS            lacI (fragment): lac repressor; lacI; The lac repressor binds to the lac operator to inhibit transcription in E. coli. This inhibition can be relieved by adding lactose or isopropyl-β-D-thiogalactopyranoside (IPTG).
   1031..1619    -  rep_origin     ori: high-copy-number ColE1/pMB1/pBR322/pUC origin of replication
   1790..2650    -  CDS            AmpR: β-lactamase; bla; confers resistance to ampicillin, carbenicillin, and related antibiotics
   2651..2755    -  promoter       AmpR promoter: bla
   2803..2937    +  polyA_signal   SV40 poly(A) signal: SV40 polyadenylation signal
   3104..3433    +  CDS            nef (fragment): NEF_HV1BR - Experimental evidence at protein level: Swiss-Prot protein existence level 1. Extracellular Nef protein targets CD4(+) T-lymphocytes for apoptosis by interacting with CXCR4 surface receptors (PubMed:14990729). From Human immunodeficiency virus type 1 group M subtype B (isolate BRU/LAI) (HIV-1).
   3481..3738    +  LTR            5' LTR (truncated): truncated 5' long terminal repeat (LTR) from HIV-1
   3785..3910    +  misc_feature   HIV-1 Ψ: packaging signal of human immunodeficiency virus type 1
   3894..4232    +  CDS            HIV-1 gag (fragment): gag protein from human immunodeficiency virus 1; gag
   4407..4640    +  misc_feature   RRE: The Rev response element (RRE) of HIV-1 allows for Rev-dependent mRNA export from the nucleus to the cytoplasm.
   5017..5117    +  CDS            Rev (fragment): human immunodeficiency virus 1 (HIV-1) Rev protein; rev; enhances nuclear export of unspliced and incompletely spliced viral mRNAs
   5132..5247    +  misc_feature   cPPT/CTS: central polypurine tract and central termination sequence of HIV-1 (lacking the first T)
   5325..5536    +  promoter       EF-1α core promoter: core promoter for human elongation factor EF-1α
   5537..6475    +  intron         EF-1α intron A: intron upstream of the start codon of human EF-1α
   6491..8092    +  CDS            NAE1: ULA1_HUMAN - Also known as APPBP1. Experimental evidence at protein level: Swiss-Prot protein existence level 1. Regulatory subunit of the dimeric UBA3-NAE1 E1 enzyme. E1 activates NEDD8 by first adenylating its C-terminal glycine residue with ATP, thereafter linking this residue to the side chain of the catalytic cysteine, yielding a NEDD8-UBA3 thioester and free AMP. E1 finally transfers NEDD8 to the catalytic cysteine of UBE2M. Necessary for cell cycle progression through the S-M checkpoint. Overexpression of NAE1 causes apoptosis through deregulation of NEDD8 conjugation. From Homo sapiens
   8184..8745    +  misc_feature   IRES: internal ribosome entry site (IRES) of the encephalomyocarditis virus (EMCV)
   8748..9347    +  CDS            PuroR: puromycin N-acetyltransferase; pac from Streptomyces alboniger; confers resistance to puromycin
   9371..9959    +  misc_feature   WPRE: woodchuck hepatitis virus posttranscriptional regulatory element
   9976..196     +  CDS            nef (fragment) (across the origin): NEF_HV1BR - Experimental evidence at protein level: Swiss-Prot protein existence level 1. Extracellular Nef protein targets CD4(+) T-lymphocytes for apoptosis by interacting with CXCR4 surface receptors (PubMed:14990729). From Human immunodeficiency virus type 1 group M subtype B (isolate BRU/LAI) (HIV-1).
