[The description below was written by a language model from this plasmid's Addgene catalogue record and pLannotate feature annotations shown in this document.]
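Description:
pLV_EF1a-NAE1_IRES_Puro is a lentiviral transfer plasmid for stable overexpression of human NAE1 in mammalian cells, made by inserting the NAE1 cDNA (about 1.6 kb) between the BamHI and NotI sites of the pLV-EF1a-IRES-Puro backbone. In bacteria it replicates from a high-copy ColE1/pUC-type origin and is selected with ampicillin through the β-lactamase gene. The catalogue lists a total size of 10,390 bp, while the sequenced record behind the feature table is 10,298 nt, a small discrepancy that the record does not explain.

The viral portion is HIV-1 derived. Two LTR elements, both annotated as truncated, flank the packaging signal Ψ with an adjoining gag fragment, the Rev response element for Rev-dependent nuclear export of the genomic RNA, and the cPPT/CTS, which aids nuclear import of the reverse-transcribed genome. Short nef remnants lie next to each LTR. Gag-pol, Rev and an envelope protein are not encoded and would have to be supplied from separate plasmids to produce particles.

Inside this frame, the EF-1α core promoter with its intron A drives a single bicistronic transcript. The NAE1 coding sequence comes first, followed by an EMCV IRES that directs cap-independent translation of puromycin N-acetyltransferase, so puromycin-resistant cells should also express the transgene. A WPRE downstream enhances transcript stability and expression. No epitope tag or fluorescent reporter is annotated.

NAE1 (APPBP1) is the regulatory subunit of the UBA3–NAE1 E1 enzyme that activates NEDD8. The plasmid comes from work that used a CRISPR screen to implicate neddylation in neuronal aging and Alzheimer's-related neurodegeneration, so restoring or raising NAE1 levels in transduced cells is a plausible use, though the record does not spell out the specific experiments.
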