Addgene plasmid #235659: pLV_EF1a-NAE1_IRES_Puro
Purpose: human NAE1 cloned into into lentiviral backbone (pLV-EF1a-IRES-Puro)
Depositing lab: Lorenz Studer. Depositing organization: Memorial Sloan-Kettering Cancer Center. Publication: Genome-wide CRISPR screen identifies neddylation as a regulator of neuronal aging and AD neurodegeneration. Saurat N, Minotti AP, Rahman MT, Sikder T, Zhang C, Cornacchia D, Jungverdorben J, Ciceri G, Betel D, Studer L. Cell Stem Cell. 2024 Aug 1;31(8):1162-1174.e8. doi: 10.1016/j.stem.2024.06.001. Epub 2024 Jun 24. PubMed 38917806.
Backbone
  Vector backbone: pLV-EF1a-IRES-Puro
  Backbone size w/o insert (bp): 8785
  Total vector size (bp): 10390
  Vector type: Lentiviral
  Selectable markers: Puromycin
Growth in bacteria
  Bacterial resistance: Ampicillin, 100 μg/mL
  Growth temperature: 37°C
  Growth strain: NEB Stable
  Copy number: Unknown
Gene/Insert
  Gene/Insert name: NAE1
  Species: H. sapiens (human)
  Insert size (bp): 1605
  GenBank ID: BC000480
  Entrez Gene: NAE1 (a.k.a. A-116A10.1, APPBP1, HPP1, NEDFIH, ula-1)
  Promoter: EF1a
  Cloning method: Restriction Enzyme; 5′ cloning site BamHI (unknown if destroyed); 3′ cloning site NotI (unknown if destroyed)
  Sequencing primers: 5′ TCAAGCCTCAGACAGTGGTTC; 3′ GCATTCCTTTGGCGAGAG
Resource information
  A portion of this plasmid was derived from a plasmid made by: cDNA for cloning was purchased from sino biological (HG14282-G) and cloned into Plasmid #85132 provided by Addgene
Terms and licenses: Academic/Nonprofit Terms; Industry Terms: Not Available to Industry
How to cite: pLV_EF1a-NAE1_IRES_Puro was a gift from Lorenz Studer (Addgene plasmid # 235659 ; http://n2t.net/addgene:235659 ; RRID:Addgene_235659)
